>Addgene plasmid #43462 | II-TTAT | depositor partial sequence | sequence record 58727 | II-TTAT sequence 426 bps
CGTCTCGCTTAACCCCAGAGCAGGTCGTGGCCATTGCCTCGAATGGAGGGGGCAAACAGGCGTTGGAAAC
CGTACAACGATTGCTGCCGGTGCTGTGCCAAGCGCACGGACTCACCCCAGAGCAGGTCGTGGCCATTGCC
TCGAATGGAGGGGGCAAACAGGCGTTGGAAACCGTACAACGATTGCTGCCGGTGCTGTGCCAAGCGCACG
GCCTCACCCCAGAGCAGGTCGTGGCAATCGCCTCCAACATTGGCGGGAAACAGGCACTCGAGACTGTCCA
GCGCCTGCTTCCCGTGCTGTGCCAAGCGCACGGATTAACCCCAGAGCAGGTCGTGGCCATTGCCTCGAAT
GGAGGGGGCAAACAGGCGTTGGAAACCGTACAACGATTGCTGCCGGTGCTGTGCCAAGCGCACGGGCTCA
GAGACG
