>Addgene plasmid #43462 | II-TTAT | addgene partial sequence | sequence record 61491 | M13-F20 5'-TGTAAAACGACGGCCAGT-3'
GGGCGAATTGGGCCCTCTAGATGCATGCTTCGAGCGGCCGCCAGTGTGATGGATATCTGCAGAATTCGCC
CTTAGTATCTTTCCTGTGCCCACGTCTCTGAGCCCGTGCGCTTGGCACAGCACCGGCAGCAATCGTTGTA
CGGTTTCCAACGCCTGTTTGCCCCCTCCATTCGAGGCAATGGCCACGACCTGCTCTGGGGTTAATCCGTG
CGCTTGGCACAGCACGGGAAGCAGGCGCTGGACAGTCTCGAGTGCCTGTTTCCCGCCAATGTTGGAGGCG
ATTGCCACGACCTGCTCTGGGGTGAGGCCGTGCGCTTGGCACAGCACCGGCAGCAATCGTTGTACGGTTT
CCAACGCCTGTTTGCCCCCTCCATTCGAGGCAATGGCCACGACCTGCTCTGGGGTGAGTCCGTGCGCTTG
GCACAGCACCGGCAGCAATCGTTGTACGGTTTCCAACGCCTGTTTGCCCCCTCCATTCGAGGCAATGGCC
ACGACCTGCTCTGGGGTTAAGCGAGACGCGCTAGGACGGCATCTATATAAGGGCGAATTCCAGCACACTG
GCGGCCGTTACTAGTGGATCCGAGCTCGGTACCAAGCTTGGCGTAATCATGGTCATAGCTGTTTCCTGTG
TGAAATTGTTATCCGCTCACAATTCCACACAACATACGAGCCGGAAGCATAAAGTGTAAAGCCTGGGGTG
CCTAATGAGTGAGCTAACTCACATTAATTGCGTTGCGCTCACTGCCCGCTTTCCAGTCGGGAAACCTGTC
GTGCCAGCTGCATTAATGAATCGGCCAACGCGCGGGGAGAGGCGGTTTGCGTATTGGGCGCTCTTCCGCT
TCCTCGCTCACTGACTCGCTGCGCTCGGTCGTTCGGCTGCGGCGAGCGGTATCAGCTCACTCAAAGGCGG
TAATACGGTTATCCACAGATCAGGGATACGCAGAAAACATGTGACAAAGGCAGCAAAGGCAGAC
