[The description below was written by a language model from this plasmid's Addgene catalogue record.]
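Description:
II-TTAT is a bacterial cloning plasmid built on the commercial pCRII-TOPO backbone (about 4 kb without insert), into which a 426 bp synthetic fragment was introduced by TOPO cloning. It is maintained at high copy in E. coli and is selected with both ampicillin and kanamycin, in keeping with the dual resistance markers carried by this backbone. The insert is flanked by T7 and M13-reverse priming sites, which are listed for sequence verification from the 5′ and 3′ sides respectively. No feature table accompanies the record, so the exact positions of the origin, markers and insert cannot be described.

The record gives no explicit account of what the insert encodes beyond its name and synthetic origin. The associated publication describes a TALEN genome-editing system for producing human stem cell-based disease models. Together with the name, this suggests that the plasmid belongs to a library of pre-assembled TAL effector repeat modules. On that reading, "TTAT" would be the four DNA bases recognised by the block and "II" its position in an ordered assembly scheme. The 426 bp insert size is roughly what four TALE repeats of about 34 amino acids each would occupy. This interpretation is an inference and is not stated in the catalogue fields.

The plasmid has no stated promoter driving the insert and is classed purely as a cloning vector. It therefore appears to serve as a storage and source plasmid, from which the module would be taken to build full-length TALEN arrays in a separate expression vector, and not as something expressed directly in cells.
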