Addgene plasmid #43462: II-TTAT
Depositing lab: Chad Cowan & Kiran Musunuru. Depositing organization: Harvard University. Publication: A TALEN Genome-Editing System for Generating Human Stem Cell-Based Disease Models. Ding Q, Lee YK, Schaefer EA, Peters DT, Veres A, Kim K, Kuperwasser N, Motola DL, Meissner TB, Hendriks WT, Trevisan M, Gupta RM, Moisan A, Banks E, Friesen M, Schinzel RT, Xia F, Tang A, Xia Y, Figueroa E, Wann A, Ahfeldt T, Daheron L, Zhang F, Rubin LL, Peng LF, Chung RT, Musunuru K, Cowan CA. Cell Stem Cell. 2012 Dec 12. pii: S1934-5909(12)00645-5. doi: 10.1016/j.stem.2012.11.011. PubMed 23246482.
Backbone
  Vector backbone: pCRII-TOPO
  Backbone manufacturer: Invitrogen
  Backbone size w/o insert (bp): 3973
  Vector type: Bacterial Cloning
Growth in bacteria
  Bacterial resistance: Ampicillin and Kanamycin, 100 & 50 μg/mL
  Growth temperature: 37°C
  Growth strain: Top10
  Copy number: High Copy
Gene/Insert
  Gene/Insert name: II-TTAT
  Species: Synthetic
  Insert size (bp): 426
  Cloning method: TOPO Cloning
  Sequencing primers: 5′ T7; 3′ M13-rev
Terms and licenses: Academic/Nonprofit Terms; Industry Terms: Not Available to Industry
How to cite: II-TTAT was a gift from Chad Cowan & Kiran Musunuru (Addgene plasmid # 43462 ; http://n2t.net/addgene:43462 ; RRID:Addgene_43462)
